>Addgene plasmid #82286 | pDONR223_IRAK4_WT | addgene full sequence | sequence record 165350 | Addgene NGS result
GCCGTAGTTAGGCCACCACTTCAAGAACTCTGTAGCACCGCCTACATACCTCGCTCTGCTAATCCTGTTA
CCAGTGGCTGCTGCCAGTGGCGATAAGTCGTGTCTTACCGGGTTGGACTCAAGACGATAGTTACCGGATA
AGGCGCAGCGGTCGGGCTGAACGGGGGGTTCGTGCACACAGCCCAGCTTGGAGCGAACGACCTACACCGA
ACTGAGATACCTACAGCGTGAGCTATGAGAAAGCGCCACGCTTCCCGAAGGGAGAAAGGCGGACAGGTAT
CCGGTAAGCGGCAGGGTCGGAACAGGAGAGCGCACGAGGGAGCTTCCAGGGGGAAACGCCTGGTATCTTT
ATAGTCCTGTCGGGTTTCGCCACCTCTGACTTGAGCGTCGATTTTTGTGATGCTCGTCAGGGGGGCGGAG
CCTATGGAAAAACGCCAGCAACGCGGCCTTTTTACGGTTCCTGGCCTTTTGCTGGCCTTTTGCTCACATG
TTCTTTCCTGCGTTATCCCCTGATTCTGTGGATAACCGTATTACCGCCTTTGAGTGAGCTGATACCGCTC
GCCGCAGCCGAACGACCGAGCGCAGCGAGTCAGTGAGCGAGGAAGCGGAAGAGCGCCCAATACGCAAACC
GCCTCTCCCCGCGCGTTGGCCGATTCATTAATGCAGCTGGCACGACAGGTTTCCCGACTGGAAAGCGGGC
AGTGAGCGCAACGCAATTAATACGCGTACCGCTAGCCAGGAAGAGTTTGTAGAAACGCAAAAAGGCCATC
CGTCAGGATGGCCTTCTGCTTAGTTTGATGCCTGGCAGTTTATGGCGGGCGTCCTGCCCGCCACCCTCCG
GGCCGTTGCTTCACAACGTTCAAATCCGCTCCCGGCGGATTTGTCCTACTCAGGAGAGCGTTCACCGACA
AACAACAGATAAAACGAAAGGCCCAGTCTTCCGACTGAGCCTTTCGTTTTATTTGATGCCTGGCAGTTCC
CTACTCTCGCGTTAACGCTAGCATGGATGTTTTCCCAGTCACGACGTTGTAAAACGACGGCCAGTCTTAA
GCTCGGGCCCCAAATAATGATTTTATTTTGACTGATAGTGACCTGTTCGTTGCAACAAATTGATGAGCAA
TGCTTTTTTATAATGCCAACTTTGTACAAAAAAGTTGGCATGAACAAACCCATAACACCATCAACATATG
TGCGCTGCCTCAATGTTGGACTAATTAGGAAGCTGTCAGATTTTATTGATCCTCAAGAAGGATGGAAGAA
GTTAGCTGTAGCTATTAAAAAACCATCTGGTGATGATAGATACAATCAGTTTCACATAAGGAGATTTGAA
GCATTACTTCAAACTGGAAAAAGTCCCACTTCTGAATTACTGTTTGACTGGGGCACCACAAATTGCACAG
TTGGTGATCTTGTGGATCTTTTGATCCAAAATGAATTTTTTGCTCCTGCAAGTCTTTTGCTCCCAGATGC
TGTTCCCAAAACTGCTAATACACTACCTTCTAAAGAAGCTATAACAGTTCAGCAAAAACAGATGCCTTTC
TGTGACAAAGACAGGACATTGATGACACCTGTGCAGAATCTTGAACAAAGCTATATGCCACCTGACTCCT
CAAGTCCAGAAAATAAAAGTTTAGAAGTTAGTGATACACGTTTTCACAGTTTTTCATTTTATGAATTGAA
GAATGTCACAAATAACTTTGATGAACGACCCATTTCTGTTGGTGGTAATAAAATGGGAGAGGGAGGATTT
GGAGTTGTATATAAAGGCTACGTAAATAACACAACTGTGGCAGTGAAGAAGCTTGCAGCAATGGTTGACA
TTACTACTGAAGAACTGAAACAGCAGTTTGATCAAGAAATAAAAGTAATGGCAAAGTGTCAACATGAAAA
CTTAGTAGAACTACTTGGTTTCTCAAGTGATGGAGATGACCTCTGCTTAGTATATGTTTACATGCCTAAT
GGTTCATTGCTAGACAGACTCTCTTGCTTGGATGGTACTCCACCACTTTCTTGGCACATGAGATGCAAGA
TTGCTCAGGGTGCAGCTAATGGCATCAATTTTCTACATGAAAATCATCATATTCATAGAGATATTAAAAG
TGCAAATATCTTACTGGATGAAGCTTTTACTGCTAAAATATCTGACTTTGGCCTTGCACGGGCTTCTGAG
AAGTTTGCCCAGACAGTCATGACTAGCAGAATTGTGGGAACAACAGCTTATATGGCACCAGAAGCTTTGC
GTGGAGAAATAACACCCAAATCTGATATTTACAGCTTTGGTGTGGTTTTACTAGAAATAATAACTGGACT
TCCAGCTGTGGATGAACACCGTGAACCTCAGTTATTGCTAGATATTAAAGAAGAAATTGAAGATGAAGAA
AAGACAATTGAAGATTATATTGATAAAAAGATGAATGATGCTGATTCCACTTCAGTTGAAGCTATGTACT
CTGTTGCTAGTCAATGTCTGCATGAAAAGAAAAATAAGAGACCAGACATTAAGAAGGTTCAACAGCTGCT
GCAAGAGATGACAGCTTCTTACCCAACTTTCTTGTACAAAGTTGGCATTATAAGAAAGCATTGCTTATCA
ATTTGTTGCAACGAACAGGTCACTATCAGTCAAAATAAAATCATTATTTGCCATCCAGCTGATATCCCCT
ATAGTGAGTCGTATTACATGGTCATAGCTGTTTCCTGGCAGCTCTGGCCCGTGTCTCAAAATCTCTGATG
TTACATTGCACAAGATAAAAATATATCATCATGCCTCCTCTAGACCAGCCAGGACAGAAATGCCTCGACT
TCGCTGCTACCCAAGGTTGCCGGGTGACGCACACCGTGGAAACGGATGAAGGCACGAACCCAGTGGACAT
AAGCCTGTTCGGTTCGTAAGCTGTAATGCAAGTAGCGTATGCGCTCACGCAACTGGTCCAGAACCTTGAC
CGAACGCAGCGGTGGTAACGGCGCAGTGGCGGTTTTCATGGCTTGTTATGACTGTTTTTTTGGGGTACAG
TCTATGCCTCGGGCATCCAAGCAGCAAGCGCGTTACGCCGTGGGTCGATGTTTGATGTTATGGAGCAGCA
ACGATGTTACGCAGCAGGGCAGTCGCCCTAAAACAAAGTTAAACATTATGAGGGAAGCGGTGATCGCCGA
AGTATCGACTCAACTATCAGAGGTAGTTGGCGTCATCGAGCGCCATCTCGAACCGACGTTGCTGGCCGTA
CATTTGTACGGCTCCGCAGTGGATGGCGGCCTGAAGCCACACAGTGATATTGATTTGCTGGTTACGGTGA
CCGTAAGGCTTGATGAAACAACGCGGCGAGCTTTGATCAACGACCTTTTGGAAACTTCGGCTTCCCCTGG
AGAGAGCGAGATTCTCCGCGCTGTAGAAGTCACCATTGTTGTGCACGACGACATCATTCCGTGGCGTTAT
CCAGCTAAGCGCGAACTGCAATTTGGAGAATGGCAGCGCAATGACATTCTTGCAGGTATCTTCGAGCCAG
CCACGATCGACATTGATCTGGCTATCTTGCTGACAAAAGCAAGAGAACATAGCGTTGCCTTGGTAGGTCC
AGCGGCGGAGGAACTCTTTGATCCGGTTCCTGAACAGGATCTATTTGAGGCGCTAAATGAAACCTTAACG
CTATGGAACTCGCCGCCCGACTGGGCTGGCGATGAGCGAAATGTAGTGCTTACGTTGTCCCGCATTTGGT
ACAGCGCAGTAACCGGCAAAATCGCGCCGAAGGATGTCGCTGCCGACTGGGCAATGGAGCGCCTGCCGGC
CCAGTATCAGCCCGTCATACTTGAAGCTAGACAGGCTTATCTTGGACAAGAAGAAGATCGCTTGGCCTCG
CGCGCAGATCAGTTGGAAGAATTTGTCCACTACGTGAAAGGCGAGATCACCAAGGTAGTCGGCAAATAAC
CCTCGAGCCACCCATGACCAAAATCCCTTAACGTGAGTTACGCGTCGTTCCACTGAGCGTCAGACCCCGT
AGAAAAGATCAAAGGATCTTCTTGAGATCCTTTTTTTCTGCGCGTAATCTGCTGCTTGCAAACAAAAAAA
CCACCGCTACCAGCGGTGGTTTGTTTGCCGGATCAAGAGCTACCAACTCTTTTTCCGAAGGTAACTGGCT
TCAGCAGAGCGCAGATACCAAATACTGTTCTTCTAGTGTA
Features (pLannotate 1.2.2; 12 found; start..end, strand, type, name):
    613..705     +  CDS            lacI (fragment): lac repressor; lacI; The lac repressor binds to the lac operator to inhibit transcription in E. coli. This inhibition can be relieved by adding lactose or isopropyl-β-D-thiogalactopyranoside (IPTG).
    760..787     -  terminator     rrnB T2 terminator: transcription terminator T2 from the E. coli rrnB gene
    919..962     +  terminator     rrnB T1 terminator: Escherichia coli rrnB; transcription terminator T1 from the E. coli rrnB gene
   1009..1045    -  CDS            lacZα (fragment): LacZα fragment of β-galactosidase; lacZ fragment
   1062..1157    +  protein_bind   attL3: mutant version of attL; recombination site for the Gateway® LR reaction LR Clonase™
   1160..2539    +  CDS            IRAK4: IRAK4_HUMAN - Experimental evidence at protein level: Swiss-Prot protein existence level 1. Serine/threonine-protein kinase that plays a critical role in initiating innate immune response against foreign pathogens. Involved in Toll-like receptor (TLR) and IL-1R signaling pathways (PubMed:17878374). Is rapidly recruited by MYD88 to the receptor- signaling complex upon TLR activation to form the Myddosome together with IRAK2. Phosphorylates initially IRAK1, thus stimulating the kinase activity and intensive autophosphorylation of IRAK1. Phosphorylates E3 ubiquitin ligases Pellino proteins (PELI1
   2541..2640    -  protein_bind   attL2: mutant version of attL; recombination site for the Gateway® LR reaction LR Clonase™
   2658..2676    -  promoter       T7 promoter: promoter for bacteriophage T7 RNA polymerase
   2866..2889    +  promoter       Pc promoter (fragment): intI1 (promoter lies within the coding sequence); class 1 integron promoter
   3065..3121    +  CDS            GmR (fragment): gentamycin acetyltransferase; aacC1; confers resistance to gentamycin
   3128..3919    +  CDS            SmR: aminoglycoside adenylyltransferase (Murphy, 1985); aadA; confers resistance to spectinomycin and streptomycin
   4012..430     +  rep_origin     ori (across the origin): high-copy-number ColE1/pMB1/pBR322/pUC origin of replication
