[The description below was written by a language model from this plasmid's Addgene catalogue record and pLannotate feature annotations shown in this document.]
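Description:
pDONR223_IRAK4_WT is a Gateway entry clone built on the Invitrogen pDONR223 backbone and carrying the wild-type human IRAK4 open reading frame (reference transcript NM_001114182.2). It belongs to the Target Accelerator Plasmid Collection, a set of wild-type and variant ORFs assembled for systematic functional testing of cancer-associated alleles. The plasmid is about 4.2 kb and is maintained in E. coli at high copy from a ColE1/pUC-type origin. Selection is with spectinomycin, conferred by the aadA (SmR) aminoglycoside adenylyltransferase gene. This gene lies downstream of a fragment of the class 1 integron Pc promoter and a remnant of a gentamicin resistance gene.

The IRAK4 coding sequence encodes a serine/threonine kinase that acts with MYD88 in Toll-like receptor and IL-1 receptor signalling. It is flanked by two attL recombination sites, annotated by the software as attL3 and attL2. These sites allow an LR Clonase reaction to move the ORF directionally into any compatible Gateway destination vector. The record lists no promoter for the insert, so the plasmid serves as a shuttle and archive clone, not an expression construct. Expression depends on the destination vector chosen. The only promoter near the insert is a T7 promoter just outside the attL2 site, pointing back toward it on the opposite strand. The rrnB T1 and T2 terminators upstream of the cassette insulate it from read-through transcription from the backbone. The short lacI and lacZα fragments are backbone remnants.

The depositor notes that the clone is in the "open" configuration, with no stop codon immediately after the insert. The ORF can therefore be fused in frame to C-terminal tags supplied by a destination vector. In this collection the wild-type clone typically serves as the reference against which mutant alleles are compared.
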