Addgene plasmid #82286: pDONR223_IRAK4_WT
Purpose: Gateway Donor vector containing IRAK4, part of the Target Accelerator Plasmid Collection.
Depositing lab: Jesse Boehm & William Hahn & David Root. Depositing organization: Broad Institute. Publication: Systematic Functional Interrogation of Rare Cancer Variants Identifies Oncogenic Alleles. Kim E, Ilic N, Shrestha Y, Zou L, Kamburov A, Zhu C, Yang X, Lubonja R, Tran N, Nguyen C, Lawrence MS, Piccioni F, Bagul M, Doench JG, Chouinard CR, Wu X, Hogstrom L, Natoli T, Tamayo P, Horn H, Corsello SM, Lage K, Root DE, Subramanian A, Golub TR, Getz G, Boehm JS, Hahn WC. Cancer Discov. 2016 Jul;6(7):714-26. doi: 10.1158/2159-8290.CD-16-0160. Epub 2016 May 4. PubMed 27147599.
Backbone
  Vector backbone: pDONR223
  Backbone manufacturer: Invitrogen
  Backbone size w/o insert (bp): 2790
  Vector type: Gateway Entry vector
Growth in bacteria
  Bacterial resistance: Spectinomycin, 50 μg/mL
  Growth temperature: 37°C
  Growth strain: DH5alpha
  Copy number: High Copy
Gene/Insert
  Gene/Insert name: IRAK4 (alt name: NM_001114182.2)
  Species: H. sapiens (human)
  Mutation: WT
  Entrez Gene: IRAK4 (a.k.a. IMD67, IPD1, IRAK-4, NY-REN-64, REN64)
  Promoter: None
  Cloning method: Gateway Cloning
  Sequencing primers: 5′ M13pUC-fwd; 3′ M13-Rev
Terms and licenses: Academic/Nonprofit Terms; Industry Terms: Not Available to Industry
Depositor comments: Open state: NO stop codon immediately follows insert. Supporting reference: Systematic morphological profiling of human gene and allele function via Cell Painting. Rohban MH, et al. Elife. 2017, Mar 18;6. pii: e24060. PubMed PMID 28315521
How to cite: pDONR223_IRAK4_WT was a gift from Jesse Boehm & William Hahn & David Root (Addgene plasmid # 82286 ; http://n2t.net/addgene:82286 ; RRID:Addgene_82286)
