>Addgene plasmid #82286 | pDONR223_IRAK4_WT | depositor partial sequence | sequence record 155657 | Insert sequence
ATGAACAAACCCATAACACCATCAACATATGTGCGCTGCCTCAATGTTGGACTAATTAGGAAGCTGTCAG
ATTTTATTGATCCTCAAGAAGGATGGAAGAAGTTAGCTGTAGCTATTAAAAAACCATCTGGTGATGATAG
ATACAATCAGTTTCACATAAGGAGATTTGAAGCATTACTTCAAACTGGAAAAAGTCCCACTTCTGAATTA
CTGTTTGACTGGGGCACCACAAATTGCACAGTTGGTGATCTTGTGGATCTTTTGATCCAAAATGAATTTT
TTGCTCCTGCAAGTCTTTTGCTCCCAGATGCTGTTCCCAAAACTGCTAATACACTACCTTCTAAAGAAGC
TATAACAGTTCAGCAAAAACAGATGCCTTTCTGTGACAAAGACAGGACATTGATGACACCTGTGCAGAAT
CTTGAACAAAGCTATATGCCACCTGACTCCTCAAGTCCAGAAAATAAAAGTTTAGAAGTTAGTGATACAC
GTTTTCACAGTTTTTCATTTTATGAATTGAAGAATGTCACAAATAACTTTGATGAACGACCCATTTCTGT
TGGTGGTAATAAAATGGGAGAGGGAGGATTTGGAGTTGTATATAAAGGCTACGTAAATAACACAACTGTG
GCAGTGAAGAAGCTTGCAGCAATGGTTGACATTACTACTGAAGAACTGAAACAGCAGTTTGATCAAGAAA
TAAAAGTAATGGCAAAGTGTCAACATGAAAACTTAGTAGAACTACTTGGTTTCTCAAGTGATGGAGATGA
CCTCTGCTTAGTATATGTTTACATGCCTAATGGTTCATTGCTAGACAGACTCTCTTGCTTGGATGGTACT
CCACCACTTTCTTGGCACATGAGATGCAAGATTGCTCAGGGTGCAGCTAATGGCATCAATTTTCTACATG
AAAATCATCATATTCATAGAGATATTAAAAGTGCAAATATCTTACTGGATGAAGCTTTTACTGCTAAAAT
ATCTGACTTTGGCCTTGCACGGGCTTCTGAGAAGTTTGCCCAGACAGTCATGACTAGCAGAATTGTGGGA
ACAACAGCTTATATGGCACCAGAAGCTTTGCGTGGAGAAATAACACCCAAATCTGATATTTACAGCTTTG
GTGTGGTTTTACTAGAAATAATAACTGGACTTCCAGCTGTGGATGAACACCGTGAACCTCAGTTATTGCT
AGATATTAAAGAAGAAATTGAAGATGAAGAAAAGACAATTGAAGATTATATTGATAAAAAGATGAATGAT
GCTGATTCCACTTCAGTTGAAGCTATGTACTCTGTTGCTAGTCAATGTCTGCATGAAAAGAAAAATAAGA
GACCAGACATTAAGAAGGTTCAACAGCTGCTGCAAGAGATGACAGCTTCT
